>Addgene plasmid #128189 | pFH69 | addgene full sequence | sequence record 252945 | Addgene NGS Result
TCTGTGAAGACAAGCAAGAATTCAAGCTTGGAGGTGCAGCGTGACCCGGTCGTGCCCCTCTCTAGAGATA
ATGAGCATTGCATGTCTAAGTTATAAAAAATTACCACATATTTTTTTTGTCACACTTGTTTGAAGTGCAG
TTTATCTATCTTTATACATATATTTAAACTTTACTCTACGAATAATATAATCTATAGTACTACAATAATA
TCAGTGTTTTAGAGAATCATATAAATGAACAGTTAGACATGGTCTAAAGGACAATTGAGTATTTTGACAA
CAGGACTCTACAGTTTTATCTTTTTAGTGTGCATGTGTTCTCCTTTTTTTTTGCAAATAGCTTCACCTAT
ATAATACTTCATCCATTTTATTAGTACATCCATTTAGGGTTTAGGGTTAATGGTTTTTATAGACTAATTT
TTTTAGTACATCTATTTTATTCTATTTTAGCCTCTAAATTAAGAAAACTAAAACTCTATTTTAGTTTTTT
TATTTAATAATTTAGATATAAAATAGAATAAAATAAAGTGACTAAAAATTAAACAAATACCCTTTAAGAA
ATTAAAAAAACTAAGGAAACATTTTTCTTGTTTCGAGTAGATAATGCCAGCCTGTTAAACGCCGTCGACG
AGTCTAACGGACACCAACCAGCGAACCAGCAGCGTCGCGTCGGGCCAAGCGAAGCAGACGGCACGGCATC
TCTGTCGCTGCCTCTGGACCCCTCTCGAGAGTTCCGCTCCACCGTTGGACTTGCTCCGCTGTCGGCATCC
AGAAATTGCGTGGCGGAGCGGCAGACGTGAGCCGGCACGGCAGGCGGCCTCCTCCTCCTCTCACGGCACG
GCAGCTACGGGGGATTCCTTTCCCACCGCTCCTTCGCTTTCCCTTCCTCGCCCGCCGTAATAAATAGACA
CCCCCTCCACACCCTCTTTCCCCAACCTCGTGTTGTTCGGAGCGCACACACACACAACCAGATCTCCCCC
AAATCCACCCGTCGGCACCTCCGCTTCAAGGTACGCCGCTCGTCCTCCCCCCCCCCCCCTCTCTACCTTC
TCTAGATCGGCGTTCCGGTCCATGGTTAGGGCCCGGTAGTTCTACTTCTGTTCATGTTTGTGTTAGATCC
GTGTTTGTGTTAGATCCGTGCTGCTAGCGTTCGTACACGGATGCGACCTGTACGTCAGACACGTTCTGAT
TGCTAACTTGCCAGTGTTTCTCTTTGGGGAATCCTGGGATGGCTCTAGCCGTTCCGCAGACGGGATCGAT
TTCATGATTTTTTTTGTTTCGTTGCATAGGGTTTGGTTTGCCCTTTTCCTTTATTTCAATATATGCCGTG
CACTTGTTTGTCGGGTCATCTTTTCATGCTTTTTTTTGTCTTGGTTGTGATGATGTGGTCTGGTTGGGCG
GTCGTTCTAGATCGGAGTAGAATTCTGTTTCAAACTACCTGGTGGATTTATTAATTTTGGATCTGTATGT
GTGTGCCATACATATTCATAGTTACGAATTGAAGATGATGGATGGAAATATCGATCTAGGATAGGTATAC
ATGTTGATGCGGGTTTTACTGATGCATATACAGAGATGCTTTTTGTTCGCTTGGTTGTGATGATGTGGTG
TGGTTGGGCGGTCGTTCATTCGTTCTAGATCGGAGTAGAATACTGTTTCAAACTACCTGGTGTATTTATT
AATTTTGGAACTGTATGTGTGTGTCATACATCTTCATAGTTACGAGTTTAAGATGGATGGAAATATCGAT
CTAGGATAGGTATACATGTTGATGTGGGTTTTACTGATGCATATACATGATGGCATATGCAGCATCTATT
CATATGCTCTAACCTTGAGTACCTATCTATTATAATAAACAAGTATGTTTTATAATTATTTTGATCTTGA
TATACTTGGATGATGGCATATGCAGCAGCTATATGTGGATTTTTTTAGCCCTGCCTTCATACGCTATTTA
TTTGCTTGGTACTGTTTCTTTTGTCGATGCTCACCCTGTTGTTTGGTGTTACTTCTGCAGGAATGTCCGA
AGTCGAGTTTTCCCATGAGTACTGGATGAGACACGCATTGACTCTCGCAAAGAGGGCTTGGGATGAACGC
GAGGTGCCCGTGGGGGCAGTACTCGTGCATAACAATCGCGTAATCGGCGAAGGTTGGAATAGGCCGATCG
GACGCCACGACCCCACTGCACATGCGGAAATCATGGCCCTTCGACAGGGAGGGCTTGTGATGCAGAATTA
TCGACTTATCGATGCGACGCTGTACGTCACGCTTGAACCTTGCGTAATGTGCGCGGGAGCTATGATTCAC
TCCCGCATTGGACGAGTTGTATTCGGTGCCCGCGACGCCAAGACGGGTGCCGCAGGTTCACTGATGGACG
TGCTGCATCACCCAGGCATGAACCACCGGGTAGAAATCACAGAAGGCATATTGGCGGACGAATGTGCGGC
GCTGTTGTCCGACTTTTTTCGCATGCGGAGGCAGGAGATCAAGGCCCAGAAAAAAGCACAATCCTCTACT
GACTCTGGTGGTTCTTCTGGTGGTTCTAGCGGCAGCGAGACTCCCGGGACCTCAGAGTCCGCCACACCCG
AAAGTTCTGGTGGTTCTTCTGGTGGTTCTTCCGAAGTCGAGTTTTCCCATGAGTACTGGATGAGACACGC
ATTGACTCTCGCAAAGAGGGCTCGAGATGAACGCGAGGTGCCCGTGGGGGCAGTACTCGTGCTCAACAAT
CGCGTAATCGGCGAAGGTTGGAATAGGGCAATCGGACTCCACGACCCCACTGCACATGCGGAAATCATGG
CCCTTCGACAGGGAGGGCTTGTGATGCAGAATTATCGACTTATCGATGCGACGCTGTACGTCACGTTTGA
ACCTTGCGTAATGTGCGCGGGAGCTATGATTCACTCCCGCATTGGACGAGTTGTATTCGGTGTTCGCAAC
GCCAAGACGGGTGCCGCAGGTTCACTGATGGACGTGCTGCATTACCCAGGCATGAACCACCGGGTAGAAA
TCACAGAAGGCATATTGGCGGACGAATGTGCGGCGCTGTTGTGTTACTTTTTTCGCATGCCCAGGCAGGT
CTTTAACGCCCAGAAAAAAGCACAATCCTCTACTGACTCTGGTGGTTCTTCTGGTGGTTCTAGCGGCAGC
GAGACTCCCGGGACCTCAGAGTCCGCCACACCCGAAAGTTCTGGTGGTTCTTCTGGTGGTTCTGATAAAA
AGTATTCTATTGGTTTAGCCATCGGCACTAATTCCGTTGGATGGGCTGTCATAACCGATGAATACAAAGT
ACCTTCAAAGAAATTTAAGGTGTTGGGGAACACAGACCGTCATTCGATTAAAAAGAATCTTATCGGTGCC
CTCCTATTCGATAGTGGCGAAACGGCAGAGGCGACTCGCCTGAAACGAACCGCTCGGAGAAGGTATACAC
GTCGCAAGAACCGAATATGTTACTTACAAGAAATTTTTAGCAATGAGATGGCCAAAGTTGACGATTCTTT
CTTTCACCGTTTGGAAGAGTCCTTCCTTGTCGAAGAGGACAAGAAACATGAACGGCACCCCATCTTTGGA
AACATAGTAGATGAGGTGGCATATCATGAAAAGTACCCAACGATTTATCACCTCAGAAAAAAGCTAGTTG
ACTCAACTGATAAAGCGGACCTGAGGTTAATCTACTTGGCTCTTGCCCATATGATAAAGTTCCGTGGGCA
CTTTCTCATTGAGGGTGATCTAAATCCGGACAACTCGGATGTCGACAAACTGTTCATCCAGTTAGTACAA
ACCTATAATCAGTTGTTTGAAGAGAACCCTATAAATGCAAGTGGCGTGGATGCGAAGGCTATTCTTAGCG
CCCGCCTCTCTAAATCCCGACGGCTAGAAAACCTGATCGCACAATTACCCGGAGAGAAGAAAAATGGGTT
GTTCGGTAACCTTATAGCGCTCTCACTAGGCCTGACACCAAATTTTAAGTCGAACTTCGACTTAGCTGAA
GATGCCAAATTGCAGCTTAGTAAGGACACGTACGATGACGATCTCGACAATCTACTGGCACAAATTGGAG
ATCAGTATGCGGACTTATTTTTGGCTGCCAAAAACCTTAGCGATGCAATCCTCCTATCTGACATACTGAG
AGTTAATACTGAGATTACCAAGGCGCCGTTATCCGCTTCAATGATCAAAAGGTACGATGAACATCACCAA
GACTTGACACTTCTCAAGGCCCTAGTCCGTCAGCAACTGCCTGAGAAATATAAGGAAATATTCTTTGATC
AGTCGAAAAACGGGTACGCAGGTTATATTGACGGCGGAGCGAGTCAAGAGGAATTCTACAAGTTTATCAA
ACCCATATTAGAGAAGATGGATGGGACGGAAGAGTTGCTTGTAAAACTCAATCGCGAAGATCTACTGCGA
AAGCAGCGGACTTTCGACAACGGTAGCATTCCACATCAAATCCACTTAGGCGAATTGCATGCTATACTTA
GAAGGCAGGAGGATTTTTATCCGTTCCTCAAAGACAATCGTGAAAAGATTGAGAAAATCCTAACCTTTCG
CATACCTTACTATGTGGGACCCCTGGCCCGAGGGAACTCTCGGTTCGCATGGATGACAAGAAAGTCCGAA
GAAACGATTACTCCATGGAATTTTGAGGAAGTTGTCGATAAAGGTGCGTCAGCTCAATCGTTCATCGAGA
GGATGACCAACTTTGACAAGAATTTACCGAACGAAAAAGTATTGCCTAAGCACAGTTTACTTTACGAGTA
TTTCACAGTGTACAATGAACTCACGAAAGTTAAGTATGTCACTGAGGGCATGCGTAAACCCGCCTTTCTA
AGCGGAGAACAGAAGAAAGCAATAGTAGATCTGTTATTCAAGACCAACCGCAAAGTGACAGTTAAGCAAT
TGAAAGAGGACTACTTTAAGAAAATTGAATGCTTCGATTCTGTCGAGATCTCCGGGGTAGAAGATCGATT
TAATGCGTCACTTGGTACGTATCATGACCTCCTAAAGATAATTAAAGATAAGGACTTCCTGGATAACGAA
GAGAATGAAGATATCTTAGAAGATATAGTGTTGACTCTTACCCTCTTTGAAGATCGGGAAATGATTGAGG
AAAGACTAAAAACATACGCTCACCTGTTCGACGATAAGGTTATGAAACAGTTAAAGAGGCGTCGCTATAC
GGGCTGGGGACGATTGTCGCGGAAACTTATCAACGGGATAAGAGACAAGCAAAGTGGTAAAACTATTCTC
GATTTTCTAAAGAGCGACGGCTTCGCCAATAGGAACTTTATGCAGCTGATCCATGATGACTCTTTAACCT
TCAAAGAGGATATACAAAAGGCACAGGTTTCCGGACAAGGGGACTCATTGCACGAACATATTGCGAATCT
TGCTGGTTCGCCAGCCATCAAAAAGGGCATACTCCAGACAGTCAAAGTAGTGGATGAGCTAGTTAAGGTC
ATGGGACGTCACAAACCGGAAAACATTGTAATCGAGATGGCACGCGAAAATCAAACGACTCAGAAGGGGC
AAAAAAACAGTCGAGAGCGGATGAAGAGAATAGAAGAGGGTATTAAAGAACTGGGCAGCCAGATCTTAAA
GGAGCATCCTGTGGAAAATACCCAATTGCAGAACGAGAAACTTTACCTCTATTACCTACAAAATGGAAGG
GACATGTATGTTGATCAGGAACTGGACATAAACCGTTTATCTGATTACGACGTCGATCACATTGTACCCC
AATCCTTTTTGAAGGACGATTCAATCGACAATAAAGTGCTTACACGCTCGGATAAGAACCGAGGGAAAAG
TGACAATGTTCCAAGCGAGGAAGTCGTAAAGAAAATGAAGAACTATTGGCGGCAGCTCCTAAATGCGAAA
CTGATAACGCAAAGAAAGTTCGATAACTTAACTAAAGCTGAGAGGGGTGGCTTGTCTGAACTTGACAAGG
CCGGATTTATTAAACGTCAGCTCGTGGAAACCCGCCAAATCACAAAGCATGTTGCACAGATACTAGATTC
CCGAATGAATACGAAATACGACGAGAACGATAAGCTGATTCGGGAAGTCAAAGTAATCACTTTAAAGTCA
AAATTGGTGTCGGACTTCAGAAAGGATTTTCAATTCTATAAAGTTAGGGAGATAAATAACTACCACCATG
CGCACGACGCTTATCTTAATGCCGTCGTAGGGACCGCACTCATTAAGAAATACCCGAAGCTAGAAAGTGA
GTTTGTGTATGGTGATTACAAAGTTTATGACGTCCGTAAGATGATCGCGAAAAGCGAACAGGAGATAGGC
AAGGCTACAGCCAAATACTTCTTTTATTCTAACATTATGAATTTCTTTAAGACGGAAATCACTCTGGCAA
ACGGAGAGATACGCAAACGACCTTTAATTGAAACCAATGGGGAGACAGGTGAAATCGTATGGGATAAGGG
CCGGGACTTCGCGACGGTGAGAAAAGTTTTGTCCATGCCCCAAGTCAACATAGTAAAGAAAACTGAGGTG
CAGACCGGAGGGTTTTCAAAGGAATCGATTCTTCCAAAAAGGAATAGTGATAAGCTCATCGCTCGTAAAA
AGGACTGGGACCCGAAAAAGTACGGTGGCTTCGATAGCCCTACAGTTGCCTATTCTGTCCTAGTAGTGGC
AAAAGTTGAGAAGGGAAAATCCAAGAAACTGAAGTCAGTCAAAGAATTATTGGGGATAACGATTATGGAG
CGCTCGTCTTTTGAAAAGAACCCCATCGACTTCCTTGAGGCGAAAGGTTACAAGGAAGTAAAAAAGGATC
TCATAATTAAACTACCAAAGTATAGTCTGTTTGAGTTAGAAAATGGCCGAAAACGGATGTTGGCTAGCGC
CGGAGAGCTTCAAAAGGGGAACGAACTCGCACTACCGTCTAAATACGTGAATTTCCTGTATTTAGCGTCC
CATTACGAGAAGTTGAAAGGTTCACCTGAAGATAACGAACAGAAGCAACTTTTTGTTGAGCAGCACAAAC
ATTATCTCGACGAAATCATAGAGCAAATTTCGGAATTCAGTAAGAGAGTCATCCTAGCTGATGCCAATCT
GGACAAAGTATTAAGCGCATACAACAAGCACAGGGATAAACCCATACGTGAGCAGGCGGAAAATATTATC
CATTTGTTTACTCTTACCAACCTCGGCGCTCCAGCCGCATTCAAGTATTTTGACACAACGATAGATCGCA
AACGATACACTTCTACCAAGGAGGTGCTAGACGCGACACTGATTCACCAATCCATCACGGGATTATATGA
AACTCGGATAGATTTGTCACAGCTTGGGGGTGACTCTGGTGGTTCTCCCAAGAAGAAGAGGAAAGTCTAA
GCTTGTCAAGCAGATCGTTCAAACATTTGGCAATAAAGTTTCTTAAGATTGAATCCTGTTGCCGGTCTTG
CGATGATTATCATATAATTTCTGTTGAATTACGTTAAGCATGTAATAATTAACATGTAATGCATGACGTT
ATTTATGAGATGGGTTTTTATGATTAGAGTCCCGCAATTATACATTTAATACGCGATAGAAAACAAAATA
TAGCGCGCAAACTAGGATAAATTATCGCGCGCGGTGTCATCTATGTTACTAGATCGACGCTACTATTGTC
TTCTGCACGAAGTGGTTTAAACTATCAGTGTTTGACAGGATATATTGGCGGGTAAACCTAAGAGAAAAGA
GCGTTTATTAGAATAATCGGATATTTAAAAGGGCGTGAAAAGGTTTATCCGTTCGTCCATTTGTATGTGC
ATGCCAACCACAGGGTTCCCCAGATCAGGCGCTGGCTGCTGAACCCCCAGCCGGAACTGACCCCACAAGG
CCCTAGCGTTTGCAATGCACCAGGTCATCATTGACCCAGGCGTGTTCCACCAGGCCGCTGCCTCGCAACT
CTTCGCAGGCTTCGCCGACCTGCTCGCGCCACTTCTTCACGCGGGTGGAATCCGATCCGCACATGAGGCG
GAAGGTTTCCAGCTTGAGCGGGTACGGCTCCCGGTGCGAGCTGAAATAGTCGAACATCCGTCGGGCCGTC
GGCGACAGCTTGCGGTACTTCTCCCATATGAATTTCGTGTAGTGGTCGCCAGCAAACAGCACGACGATTT
CCTCGTCGATCAGGACCTGGCAACGGGACGTTTTCTTGCCACGGTCCAGGACGCGGAAGCGGTGCAGCAG
CGACACCGATTCCAGGTGCCCAACGCGGTCGGACGTGAAGCCCATCGCCGTCGCCTGTAGGCGCGACAGG
CATTCCTCGGCCTTCGTGTAATACCGGCCATTGATCGACCAGCCCAGGTCCTGGCAAAGCTCGTAGAACG
TGAAGGTGATCGGCTCGCCGATAGGGGTGCGCTTCGCGTACTCCAACACCTGCTGCCACACCAGTTCGTC
ATCGTCGGCCCGCAGCTCGACGCCGGTGTAGGTGATCTTCACGTCCTTGTTGACGTGGAAAATGACCTTG
TTTTGCAGCGCCTCGCGCGGGATTTTCTTGTTGCGCGTGGTGAACAGGGCAGAGCGGGCCGTGTCGTTTG
GCATCGCTCGCATCGTGTCCGGCCACGGCGCAATATCGAACAAGGAAAGCTGCATTTCCTTGATCTGCTG
CTTCGTGTGTTTCAGCAACGCGGCCTGCTTGGCCTCGCTGACCTGTTTTGCCAGGTCCTCGCCGGCGGTT
TTTCGCTTCTTGGTCGTCATAGTTCCTCGCGTGTCGATGGTCATCGACTTCGCCAAACCTGCCGCCTCCT
GTTCAAGACGACGCGAACGCTCCACGGCGGCCGATGGCGCGGGCAGGGCAGGGGGAGCCAGTTGCACGCT
GTCGCGCTCGATCTTGGCCGTAGCTTGCTGGACCATCGAGCCGACGGACTGGAAGGTTTCGCGGGGCGCA
CGCATGACGGTGCGGCTTGCGATGGTTTCGGCATCCTCGGCGGAAAACCCCGCGTCGATCAGTTCTTGCC
TGTATGCCTTCCGGTCAAACGTCCGATTCATTCACCCTCCTTGCGGGATTGCCCCGACTCACGCCGGGGC
AATGTGCCCTTATTCCTGATTTGACCCGCCTGGTGCCTTGGTGTCCAGATAATCCACCTTATCGGCAATG
AAGTCGGTCCCGTAGACCGTCTGGCCGTCCTTCTCGTACTTGGTATTCCGAATCTTGCCCTGCACGAATA
CCAGCGACCCCTTGCCCAAATACTTGCCGTGGGCCTCGGCCTGAGAGCCAAAACACTTGATGCGGAAGAA
GTCGGTGCGCTCCTGCTTGTCGCCGGCATCGTTGCGCCACATCTAGGATCTGCCAGGAACCGTAAAAAGG
CCGCGTTGCTGGCGTTTTTCCATAGGCTCCGCCCCCCTGACGAGCATCACAAAAATCGACGCTCAAGTCA
GAGGTGGCGAAACCCGACAGGACTATAAAGATACCAGGCGTTTCCCCCTGGAAGCTCCCTCGTGCGCTCT
CCTGTTCCGACCCTGCCGCTTACCGGATACCTGTCCGCCTTTCTCCCTTCGGGAAGCGTGGCGCTTTCTC
ATAGCTCACGCTGTAGGTATCTCAGTTCGGTGTAGGTCGTTCGCTCCAAGCTGGGCTGTGTGCACGAACC
CCCCGTTCAGCCCGACCGCTGCGCCTTATCCGGTAACTATCGTCTTGAGTCCAACCCGGTAAGACACGAC
TTATCGCCACTGGCAGCAGCCACTGGTAACAGGATTAGCAGAGCGAGGTATGTAGGCGGTGCTACAGAGT
TCTTGAAGTGGTGGCCTAACTACGGCTACACTAGAAGAACAGTATTTGGTATCTGCGCTCTGCTGAAGCC
AGTTACCTTCGGAAAAAGAGTTGGTAGCTCTTGATCCGGCAAACAAACCACCGCTGGTAGCGGTGGTTTT
TTTGTTTGCAAGCAGCAGATTACGCGCAGAAAAAAAGGATCTCAAGAAGATCCTTTGATCTTTTCTACGG
GGTCTGACGCTCAGTGGAACGAAAACTCACGTTAAGGGATTTTGGTCATGAGATTATCAAAAAGGATCTT
CACCTAGATCCTTTTAAATTAAAAATGAAGTTTTAAATCAATCTAAAGTATATATGAGTAAACTTGGTCT
GACAGTTACCAATGCTTAATCAGTGAGGCACCTATCTCAGCGATCTGTCTATTTCGTTCATCCATAGTTG
CCTGACTCCCCGTCGTGTAGATAACTACGATACGGGAGGGCTTACCATCTGGCCCCAGTGCTGCAATGAT
ACCGCGAGAACCACGCTCACCGGCTCCAGATTTATCAGCAATAAACCAGCCAGCCGGAAGGGCCGAGCGC
AGAAGTGGTCCTGCAACTTTATCCGCCTCCATCCAGTCTATTAATTGTTGCCGGGAAGCTAGAGTAAGTA
GTTCGCCAGTTAATAGTTTGCGCAACGTTGTTGCCATTGCTACAGGCATCGTGGTGTCACGCTCGTCGTT
TGGTATGGCTTCATTCAGCTCCGGTTCCCAACGATCAAGGCGAGTTACATGATCCCCCATGTTGTGCAAA
AAAGCGGTTAGCTCCTTCGGTCCTCCGATCGTTGTCAGAAGTAAGTTGGCCGCAGTGTTATCACTCATGG
TTATGGCAGCACTGCATAATTCTCTTACTGTCATGCCATCCGTAAGATGCTTTTCTGTGACTGGTGAGTA
CTCAACCAAGTCATTCTGAGAATAGTGTATGCGGCGACCGAGTTGCTCTTGCCCGGCGTCAATACGGGAT
AATACCGCGCCACATAGCAGAACTTTAAAAGTGCTCATCATTGGAAAACGTTCTTCGGGGCGAAAACTCT
CAAGGATCTTACCGCTGTTGAGATCCAGTTCGATGTAACCCACTCGTGCACCCAACTGATCTTCAGCATC
TTTTACTTTCACCAGCGTTTCTGGGTGAGCAAAAACAGGAAGGCAAAATGCCGCAAAAAAGGGAATAAGG
GCGACACGGAAATGTTGAATACTCATACTCTTCCTTTTTCAATATTATTGAAGCATTTATCAAGGTTATT
GTCTCATGAGCGGATACATATTTGAATGTATTTAGAAAAATAAACAAATAGGGGTTCCGCGCACGAATTG
GCCAGCGCTGCCATTTTTGGGGTGAGGCCGTTCGCGGCCGAGGGGCGCAGCCCCTGGGGGGATGGGAGGC
CCGCGTTAGCGGGCCGGGAGGGTTCGAGAAGGGGGGGCACCCCCCTTCGGCGTGCGCGGTCACGCGCACA
GGGCGCAGCCCTGGTTAAAAACAAGGTTTATAAATATTGGTTTAAAAGCAGGTTAAAAGACAGGTTAGCG
GTGGCCGAAAAACGGGCGGAAACCCTTGCAAATGCTGGATTTTCTGCCTGTGGACAGCCCCTCAAATGTC
AATAGGTGCGCCCCTCATCTGTCAGCACTCTGCCCCTCAAGTGTCAAGGATCGCGCCCCTCATCTGTCAG
TAGTCGCGCCCCTCAAGTGTCAATACCGCAGGGCACTTATCCCCAGGCTTGTCCACATCATCTGTGGGAA
ACTCGCGTAAAATCAGGCGTTTTCGCCGATTTGCGAGGCTGGCCAGCTCCACGTCGCCGGCCGAAATCGA
GCCTGCCCCTCATCTGTCAACGCCGCGCCGGGTGAGTCGGCCCCTCAAGTGTCAACGTCCGCCCCTCATC
TGTCAGTGAGGGCCAAGTTTTCCGCGAGGTATCCACAACGCCGGCGGCCGCGGTGTCTCGCACACGGCTT
CGACGGCGTTTCTGGCGCGTTTGCAGGGCCATAGACGGCCGCCAGCCCAGCGGCGAGGGCAACCAGCCCG
GTGAGCGTCGCAAAGGAGATCCTGATCTGACTGATGGGCTGCCTGTATCGAGTGGTGATTTTGTGCCGAG
CTGCCGGTCGGGGAGCTGTTGGCTGGCTGGTGGCAGGATATATTGTGGTGTAAACAAATTGACGCTTAGA
CAACTTAATAACACATTGCGGACGTTTTTAATGTACTGGGGTGGATGCAGTGGGCCCCAC
Features (pLannotate 1.2.2; 11 found; start..end, strand, type, name):
     34..2020    +  promoter       Ubi promoter: maize polyubiquitin gene promoter
   2023..3213    +  CDS            ABE(7.10): adenine base editor comprising wild-type E. coli TadA fused to the evolved TadA*(7.10) mutant (Gaudelli et al., 2017)
   3214..7314    +  CDS            Cas9 VQR: Streptococcus pyogenes Cas9 endonuclease with the D1135V/R1335Q/T1337R mutations has an altered recognition specificity for the protospacer adjacent motif (PAM) (Kleinstiver et al., 2015)
   7363..7615    +  terminator     NOS terminator: nopaline synthase terminator and poly(A) signal
   7663..7687    +  misc_feature   RB T-DNA repeat: right border repeat from nopaline C58 T-DNA
   7846..8991    -  CDS            trfA: TRFA_ECOLX - Experimental evidence at protein level: Swiss-Prot protein existence level 1. Also involved in plasmid copy number control, promoting intermolecular coupling of protein bound iterons at oriV, which inhibits replication initiation. From Escherichia coli.
   9327..9915    -  rep_origin     ori: high-copy-number ColE1/pMB1/pBR322/pUC origin of replication
  10086..10946   -  CDS            AmpR: β-lactamase; bla; confers resistance to ampicillin, carbenicillin, and related antibiotics
  10947..11051   -  promoter       AmpR promoter: bla
  11138..11769   -  rep_origin     oriV: incP origin of replication
  11861..11885   +  misc_feature   LB T-DNA repeat: left border repeat from nopaline C58 T-DNA
