[The description below was written by a language model from this plasmid's Addgene catalogue record and pLannotate feature annotations shown in this document.]
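Description:
pFH69 is a Level 1 module from a Golden Gate/MoClo-style modular cloning toolkit for plant genome editing, built in the pICH47742 acceptor backbone. It carries a single transcription unit for an adenine base editor and is meant to be combined with other Level 1 units (such as guide RNA and selection cassettes) into higher-order multigene constructs. The backbone is a binary-type vector. Nopaline C58 left and right T-DNA border repeats flank the cargo, and an incP oriV together with trfA provides broad-host-range replication suited to Agrobacterium. A high-copy ColE1/pUC origin and a β-lactamase gene under its own promoter support propagation and ampicillin selection in E. coli. No plant selectable marker is annotated in this roughly 12 kb plasmid.

The payload is driven by the maize polyubiquitin (ZmUbi) promoter, a strong constitutive promoter widely used in monocots, and terminated by the nopaline synthase terminator and poly(A) signal. The coding region is a human codon-optimized ABE7.10. It consists of wild-type E. coli TadA joined to the evolved TadA*(7.10) deaminase, fused in frame to a Streptococcus pyogenes Cas9 domain. When directed by a guide RNA, this fusion deaminates adenine in the target window, giving A•T to G•C conversions without a double-strand break.

The automated annotation labels the Cas9 portion as the VQR PAM variant, but the catalogue entry mentions no altered PAM specificity. This label may only reflect the closest database match, and the exact Cas9 variant should be confirmed from the sequence. The plasmid does not itself encode a guide RNA.
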