Addgene plasmid #128189: pFH69
Purpose: Level1 ZmUBIp::ABE7.10 base changer (human codon optimized):NOSt
Depositing lab: Vladimir Nekrasov. Depositing organization: Rothamsted Research. Publication: A modular cloning toolkit for genome editing in plants. Hahn F, Korolev A, Sanjurjo Loures L, Nekrasov V. BMC Plant Biol. 2020 Apr 23;20(1):179. doi: 10.1186/s12870-020-02388-2. PubMed 32326901.
Backbone
  Vector backbone: pICH47742
  Vector type: Plant Expression, CRISPR, Synthetic Biology
Growth in bacteria
  Bacterial resistance: Ampicillin, 100 μg/mL
  Growth temperature: 37°C
  Growth strain: DH5alpha
  Copy number: High Copy
Gene/Insert
  Gene/Insert name: ZmUBIp::ABE7.10 base changer (human codon optimized):NOSt
  Species: Synthetic
Terms and licenses: Academic/Nonprofit Terms; Industry Terms: Not Available to Industry
How to cite: pFH69 was a gift from Vladimir Nekrasov (Addgene plasmid # 128189 ; http://n2t.net/addgene:128189 ; RRID:Addgene_128189)
